Addgene plasmid #191285: pTETDuet_G121VDHFR_WTTS
Purpose: Bacterial co-expression of E. coli folA (Dihydrofolate Reductase) and E. coli thyA (Thymidylate Synthase)
Depositing lab: Kimberly Reynolds. Depositing organization: University of Texas Southwestern Medical Center. Publication: The genetic landscape of a metabolic interaction. Nguyen TN, Ingle C, Thompson S, Reynolds KA. Nat Commun. 2024 Apr 18;15(1):3351. doi: 10.1038/s41467-024-47671-0. PubMed 38637543.
Backbone
  Vector backbone: pTET-duet
  Vector type: Bacterial Expression
Growth in bacteria
  Bacterial resistance: Chloramphenicol, 25 μg/mL
  Growth temperature: 30°C
  Growth strain: DH5alpha
  Copy number: Low Copy
Gene/Insert
  Gene/Insert name: folA, thyA (alt names: DHFR; TS)
  Species: E. coli
  Mutation: G121V DHFR, WT TYMS
  Promoter: T7 (folA), Tet (thyA)
  Cloning method: Restriction Enzyme; 5′ cloning site EcoNI (not destroyed); 3′ cloning site NotI (not destroyed)
  Sequencing primers: 5′ _GGATCTCGACGCTCTCCCTT; 3′ _CCGCTGAGCAATAACTAGC
Terms and licenses: Academic/Nonprofit Terms; Industry Terms: Not Available to Industry
Depositor comments: Please visit https://doi.org/10.1101/2023.05.28.542639 for bioRxiv preprint.
How to cite: pTETDuet_G121VDHFR_WTTS was a gift from Kimberly Reynolds (Addgene plasmid # 191285 ; http://n2t.net/addgene:191285 ; RRID:Addgene_191285)
