[The description below was written by a language model from this plasmid's Addgene catalogue record and pLannotate feature annotations shown in this document.]
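Description:
pTETDuet_G121VDHFR_WTTS is a bacterial co-expression plasmid of about 5.2 kb, built on the pTET-duet backbone, that carries two E. coli folate-metabolism enzymes in one vector. It replicates from a p15A origin, which is compatible with ColE1-type plasmids and fits the record's low-copy designation, and it is selected with chloramphenicol through a cat gene driven by its own promoter. The annotation also picks up short fragments of an RSF origin, an IS1 element and a tetracycline resistance gene. These appear to be non-functional backbone remnants, typical of a pACYC-derived Duet-style vector.

The payload consists of two independent expression units. The folA gene, encoding dihydrofolate reductase with the G121V substitution, sits behind a T7 promoter with an adjacent lac operator and a T7 gene 10 ribosome binding site. A plasmid-borne lacI cassette supplies the repressor, so this unit has the standard T7lac, IPTG-responsive architecture. Wild-type thyA, encoding thymidylate synthase, is placed under the PLtetO-1 promoter, a lambda PL derivative bearing tet operator sites. It is followed by residual S-tag and SET1 fragments from the Duet cloning region and then a T7 terminator. No tetR gene is annotated, so any Tet regulation would depend on repressor supplied by the host. The record does not say whether the tag fragments are fused in frame to thyA.

The two enzymes are metabolically coupled: thymidylate synthase makes dihydrofolate as a by-product of dTMP synthesis, and DHFR reduces it. The stated purpose is their bacterial co-expression, and the associated study examines the genetic landscape of this metabolic interaction. This construct pairs the G121V DHFR variant with wild-type TS.
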