Features (pLannotate 1.2.2; 19 found; start..end, strand, type, name):
     34..107     +  promoter       PLtetO-1 promoter: modified phage lambda PL promoter with tet operator sites (Lutz and Bujard, 1997)
    149..940     +  CDS            thyA: TYSY_ECO57 - Experimental evidence at protein level: Swiss-Prot protein existence level 1. Catalyzes the reductive methylation of 2'-deoxyuridine-5'- monophosphate (dUMP) to 2'-deoxythymidine-5'-monophosphate (dTMP) while utilizing 5,10-methylenetetrahydrofolate (mTHF) as the methyl donor and reductant in the reaction, yielding dihydrofolate (DHF) as a by- product. This enzymatic reaction provides an intracellular de novo source of dTMP, an essential precursor for DNA biosynthesis. From Escherichia coli O157:H7.
    956..997     +  CDS            S-Tag (fragment): affinity and epitope tag derived from pancreatic ribonuclease A
   1027..1044    +  CDS            SET1 (fragment): solubility-enhancement tag derived from T7 phage gene 10B
   1052..1099    +  terminator     T7 terminator: transcription terminator for bacteriophage T7 RNA polymerase
   1323..1979    -  CDS            cat: CAT_ECOLX - Experimental evidence at protein level: Swiss-Prot protein existence level 1. This enzyme is an effector of chloramphenicol resistance in bacteria. From Escherichia coli. This protein is used as a marker in many commonly used cloning vectors, such as pACYC184.
   1980..2082    -  promoter       cat promoter: promoter of the E. coli cat gene encoding chloramphenicol acetyltransferase
   2203..2346    +  mobile_element IS1 (fragment): prokaryotic transposable element IS1
   2465..2520    -  rep_origin     RSF ori (fragment): Plasmids containing the RSF 1030 origin of replication can be propagated in E. coli cells that contain additional plasmids with compatible origins.
   2608..3153    -  rep_origin     p15A ori: Plasmids containing the medium-copy-number p15A origin of replication can be propagated in E. coli cells that contain a second plasmid with the ColE1 origin.
   3265..3329    -  CDS            TcR (fragment): tetracycline efflux protein; tet; confers resistance to tetracycline
   3344..3365    -  protein_bind   CAP binding site: CAP binding activates transcription in the presence of cAMP. E. coli catabolite activator protein
   3378..4460    -  CDS            lacI: lac repressor; lacI; The lac repressor binds to the lac operator to inhibit transcription in E. coli. This inhibition can be relieved by adding lactose or isopropyl-β-D-thiogalactopyranoside (IPTG).
   4461..4538    -  promoter       lacI promoter: lacI
   4546..4581    -  CDS            TcR (fragment): tetracycline efflux protein; tet; confers resistance to tetracycline
   4584..4602    +  promoter       T7 promoter: promoter for bacteriophage T7 RNA polymerase
   4603..4627    +  protein_bind   lac operator: The lac repressor binds to the lac operator to inhibit transcription in E. coli. This inhibition can be relieved by adding lactose or isopropyl-β-D-thiogalactopyranoside (IPTG). lac repressor encoded by lacI
   4642..4664    +  RBS            RBS: efficient ribosome binding site from bacteriophage T7 gene 10 (Olins and Rangwala, 1989)
   4671..5150    +  CDS            ecDHFR: E. coli dihydrofolate reductase; folA
>Addgene plasmid #191285 | pTETDuet_G121VDHFR_WTTS | addgene full sequence | sequence record 378325 | Addgene NGS Result
CTTAAGTCGAACAGAAAGTAATCGTATTGTACATCCCTATCAGTGATAGAGATTGACATCCCTATCAGTG
ATAGAGATACTGAGCACATCAGCAGGACGCACTGACCGAATTCATTAAAGAGGAGAAAGGTACCATGCTG
CAGATCTCATGAAACAGTACCTGGAGCTGATGCAAAAAGTTCTGGATGAGGGTACCCAGAAAAACGACCG
CACGGGTACCGGAACGCTGAGCATTTTTGGCCATCAGATGCGTTTTAACCTGCAGGACGGATTCCCGCTG
GTTACGACCAAACGCTGCCACCTGCGTAGCATTATTCATGAGCTGCTGTGGTTTCTGCAAGGTGACACTA
ACATCGCGTATCTGCACGAAAACAATGTGACGATCTGGGATGAATGGGCCGATGAAAACGGCGATCTGGG
CCCAGTGTATGGTAAACAGTGGCGCGCCTGGCCAACGCCAGATGGCCGCCACATCGATCAGATCACGACC
GTGCTGAATCAACTGAAAAACGACCCGGACAGCCGCCGCATTATTGTTTCCGCGTGGAATGTGGGTGAAC
TGGATAAAATGGCGCTGGCGCCGTGCCATGCATTCTTCCAGTTTTACGTTGCGGACGGTAAGCTGAGCTG
TCAACTTTATCAGCGCAGCTGCGATGTTTTCCTCGGCCTGCCGTTCAATATCGCCAGCTACGCGTTACTG
GTGCATATGATGGCGCAGCAGTGCGACCTGGAGGTGGGTGATTTTGTCTGGACCGGCGGTGATACCCACC
TGTACAGCAACCATATGGACCAAACGCATCTGCAATTGAGCCGTGAGCCGCGTCCGCTGCCGAAACTGAT
TATTAAGCGCAAACCCGAGAGCATCTTTGACTATCGTTTCGAAGACTTCGAGATTGAAGGCTACGATCCG
CACCCGGGTATCAAAGCGCCGGTGGCTATCTAACTCGAGTCTGGTAAAGAAACCGCTGCTGCGAAATTTG
AACGCCAGCACATGGACTCGTCTACTAGCGCAGCTTAATTAACCTAGGCTGCTGCCACCGCTGAGCAATA
ACTAGCATAACCCCTTGGGGCCTCTAAACGGGTCTTGAGGGGTTTTTTGCTGAAACCTCAGGCATTTGAG
AAGCACACGGTCACACTGCTTCCGGTAGTCAATAAACCGGTAAACCAGCAATAGACATAAGCGGCTATTT
AACGACCCTGCCCTGAACCGACGACCGGGTCGAATTTGCTTTCGAATTTCTGCCATTCATCCGCTTATTA
TCACTTATTCAGGCGTAGCAACCAGGCGTTTAAGGGCACCAATAACTGCCTTAAAAAAATTACGCCCCGC
CCTGCCACTCATCGCAGTACTGTTGTAATTCATTAAGCATTCTGCCGACATGGAAGCCATCACAAACGGC
ATGATGAACCTGAATCGCCAGCGGCATCAGCACCTTGTCGCCTTGCGTATAATATTTGCCCATAGTGAAA
ACGGGGGCGAAGAAGTTGTCCATATTGGCCACGTTTAAATCAAAACTGGTGAAACTCACCCAGGGATTGG
CTGAGACGAAAAACATATTCTCAATAAACCCTTTAGGGAAATAGGCCAGGTTTTCACCGTAACACGCCAC
ATCTTGCGAATATATGTGTAGAAACTGCCGGAAATCGTCGTGGTATTCACTCCAGAGCGATGAAAACGTT
TCAGTTTGCTCATGGAAAACGGTGTAACAAGGGTGAACACTATCCCATATCACCAGCTCACCGTCTTTCA
TTGCCATACGGAACTCCGGATGAGCATTCATCAGGCGGGCAAGAATGTGAATAAAGGCCGGATAAAACTT
GTGCTTATTTTTCTTTACGGTCTTTAAAAAGGCCGTAATATCCAGCTGAACGGTCTGGTTATAGGTACAT
TGAGCAACTGACTGAAATGCCTCAAAATGTTCTTTACGATGCCATTGGGATATATCAACGGTGGTATATC
CAGTGATTTTTTTCTCCATTTTAGCTTCCTTAGCTCCTGAAAATCTCGATAACTCAAAAAATACGCCCGG
TAGTGATCTTATTTCATTATGGTGAAAGTTGGAACCTCTTACGTGCCGATCAACGTCTCATTTTCGCCAA
AAGTTGGCCCAGGGCTTCCCGGTATCAACAGGGACACCAGGATTTATTTATTCTGCGAAGTGATCTTCCG
TCACAGGTATTTATTCGGCGCAAAGTGCGTCGGGTGATGCTGCCAACTTACTGATTTAGTGTATGATGGT
GTTTTTGAGGTGCTCCAGTGGCTTCTGTTTCTATCAGCTGTCCCTCCTGTTCAGCTACTGACGGGGTGGT
GCGTAACGGCAAAAGCACCGCCGGACATCAGCGCTAGCGGAGTGTATACTGGCTTACTATGTTGGCACTG
ATGAGGGTGTCAGTGAAGTGCTTCATGTGGCAGGAGAAAAAAGGCTGCACCGGTGCGTCAGCAGAATATG
TGATACAGGATATATTCCGCTTCCTCGCTCACTGACTCGCTACGCTCGGTCGTTCGACTGCGGCGAGCGG
AAATGGCTTACGAACGGGGCGGAGATTTCCTGGAAGATGCCAGGAAGATACTTAACAGGGAAGTGAGAGG
GCCGCGGCAAAGCCGTTTTTCCATAGGCTCCGCCCCCCTGACAAGCATCACGAAATCTGACGCTCAAATC
AGTGGTGGCGAAACCCGACAGGACTATAAAGATACCAGGCGTTTCCCCCTGGCGGCTCCCTCGTGCGCTC
TCCTGTTCCTGCCTTTCGGTTTACCGGTGTCATTCCGCTGTTATGGCCGCGTTTGTCTCATTCCACGCCT
GACACTCAGTTCCGGGTAGGCAGTTCGCTCCAAGCTGGACTGTATGCACGAACCCCCCGTTCAGTCCGAC
CGCTGCGCCTTATCCGGTAACTATCGTCTTGAGTCCAACCCGGAAAGACATGCAAAAGCACCACTGGCAG
CAGCCACTGGTAATTGATTTAGAGGAGTTAGTCTTGAAGTCATGCGCCGGTTAAGGCTAAACTGAAAGGA
CAAGTTTTGGTGACTGCGCTCCTCCAAGCCAGTTACCTCGGTTCAAAGAGTTGGTAGCTCAGAGAACCTT
CGAAAAACCGCCCTGCAAGGCGGTTTTTTCGTTTTCAGAGCAAGAGATTACGCGCAGACCAAAACGATCT
CAAGAAGATCATCTTATTAATCAGATAAAATATTTCTAGATTTCAGTGCAATTTATCTCTTCAAATGTAG
CACCTGAAGTCAGCCCCATACGATATAAGTTGTAATTCTCATGTTAGTCATGCCCCGCGCCCACCGGAAG
GAGCTGACTGGGTTGAAGGCTCTCAAGGGCATCGGTCGAGATCCCGGTGCCTAATGAGTGAGCTAACTTA
CATTAATTGCGTTGCGCTCACTGCCCGCTTTCCAGTCGGGAAACCTGTCGTGCCAGCTGCATTAATGAAT
CGGCCAACGCGCGGGGAGAGGCGGTTTGCGTATTGGGCGCCAGGGTGGTTTTTCTTTTCACCAGTGAGAC
GGGCAACAGCTGATTGCCCTTCACCGCCTGGCCCTGAGAGAGTTGCAGCAAGCGGTCCACGCTGGTTTGC
CCCAGCAGGCGAAAATCCTGTTTGATGGTGGTTAACGGCGGGATATAACATGAGCTGTCTTCGGTATCGT
CGTATCCCACTACCGAGATGTCCGCACCAACGCGCAGCCCGGACTCGGTAATGGCGCGCATTGCGCCCAG
CGCCATCTGATCGTTGGCAACCAGCATCGCAGTGGGAACGATGCCCTCATTCAGCATTTGCATGGTTTGT
TGAAAACCGGACATGGCACTCCAGTCGCCTTCCCGTTCCGCTATCGGCTGAATTTGATTGCGAGTGAGAT
ATTTATGCCAGCCAGCCAGACGCAGACGCGCCGAGACAGAACTTAATGGGCCCGCTAACAGCGCGATTTG
CTGGTGACCCAATGCGACCAGATGCTCCACGCCCAGTCGCGTACCGTCTTCATGGGAGAAAATAATACTG
TTGATGGGTGTCTGGTCAGAGACATCAAGAAATAACGCCGGAACATTAGTGCAGGCAGCTTCCACAGCAA
TGGCATCCTGGTCATCCAGCGGATAGTTAATGATCAGCCCACTGACGCGTTGCGCGAGAAGATTGTGCAC
CGCCGCTTTACAGGCTTCGACGCCGCTTCGTTCTACCATCGACACCACCACGCTGGCACCCAGTTGATCG
GCGCGAGATTTAATCGCCGCGACAATTTGCGACGGCGCGTGCAGGGCCAGACTGGAGGTGGCAACGCCAA
TCAGCAACGACTGTTTGCCCGCCAGTTGTTGTGCCACGCGGTTGGGAATGTAATTCAGCTCCGCCATCGC
CGCTTCCACTTTTTCCCGCGTTTTCGCAGAAACGTGGCTGGCCTGGTTCACCACGCGGGAAACGGTCTGA
TAAGAGACACCGGCATACTCTGCGACATCGTATAACGTTACTGGTTTCACATTCACCACCCTGAATTGAC
TCTCTTCCGGGCGCTATCATGCCATACCGCGAAAGGTTTTGCGCCATTCGATGGTGTCCGGGATCTCGAC
GCTCTCCCTTATGCGACTCCTGCATTAGGAAATTAATACGACTCACTATAGGGGAATTGTGAGCGGATAA
CAATTCCCCTGTAGAAATAATTTTGTTTAACTTTAATAAGGAGATATACCATGATCAGTCTGATTGCGGC
GTTAGCGGTAGATCGCGTTATCGGCATGGAAAACGCCATGCCGTGGAACCTGCCTGCCGATCTCGCCTGG
TTTAAACGCAACACCTTAAATAAACCCGTGATTATGGGCCGCCATACCTGGGAATCAATCGGTCGTCCGT
TGCCAGGACGCAAAAATATTATCCTCAGCAGTCAACCGGGTACGGACGATCGCGTAACGTGGGTGAAGTC
GGTGGATGAAGCCATCGCGGCGTGTGGTGACGTACCAGAAATCATGGTGATTGGCGGCGGTCGCGTTTAT
GAACAGTTCTTGCCAAAAGCGCAAAAACTGTATCTGACGCATATCGACGCAGAAGTGGAAGTGGACACCC
ATTTCCCGGATTACGAGCCGGATGACTGGGAATCGGTATTCAGCGAATTCCACGATGCTGATGCGCAGAA
CTCTCACAGCTATTGCTTTGAGATTCTGGAGCGGCGGTAACAGGCGTCGACAAGCTTGCGGCCGCATAAT
G
